>Addgene plasmid #236183 | tagRFP-GPHN.FingR-PhoCl | addgene full sequence | sequence record 477567 | Addgene NGS Result
GGTCGACATTGATTATTGACTAGAGTCATCCTCATCGTCGACATTGATTATTGACTAGTTATTAATAGTA
ATCAATTACGGGGTCATTAGTTCATAGCCCATATATGGAGTTCCGCGTTACATAACTTACGGTAAATGGC
CCGCCTGGCTGACCGCCCAACGACCCCCGCCCATTGACGTCAATAATGACGTATGTTCCCATAGTAACGC
CAATAGGGACTTTCCATTGACGTCAATGGGTGGAGTATTTACGGTAAACTGCCCACTTGGCAGTACATCA
AGTGTATCATATGCCAAGTACGCCCCCTATTGACGTCAATGACGGTAAATGGCCCGCCTGGCATTATGCC
CAGTACATGACCTTATGGGACTTTCCTACTTGGCAGTACATCTACGTATTAGTCATCGCTATTACCATGG
TCGAGGTGAGCCCCACGTTCTGCTTCACTCTCCCCATCTCCCCCCCCTCCCCACCCCCAATTTTGTATTT
ATTTATTTTTTAATTATTTTGTGCAGCGATGGGGGCGGGGGGGGGGGGGGSGCGCGCCRGGGGGGGGGGG
GGGGGGGGGGGGGSGGGGSGGGGSGRGGCGGRGAGGTGCGGCGGCAGCCAATCAGAGCGGCGCGCTCCGA
AAGTTTCCTTTTATGGCGAGGCGGCGGCGGCGGCGGCCCTATAAAAAGCGAAGCGCGCGGCGGGCGGGAG
TCGCTGCGCGCTGCCTTCGCCCCGTGCCCCGCTCCGCCGCCGCCTCGCGCCGCCCGCCCCGGCTCTGACT
GACCGCGTTACTCCCACAGGTGAGCGGGCGGGACGGCCCTTCTCCTCCGGGCTGTAATTAGCGCTTGGTT
TAATGACGGCTTGTTTCTTTTCTGTGGCTGCGTGAAAGCCTTGAGGGGCTCCGGGAGGGCCCTTTGTGCG
GGGGGAGCGGCTCGGGGGGTGCGTGCGTGTGTGTGTGCGTGGGGAGCGCCGCGTGCGGCTCCGCGCTGCC
CGGCGGCTGTGAGCGCTGCGGGCGCGGCGCGGGGCTTTGTGCGCTCCGCAGTGTGCGCGAGGGGAGCGCG
GCCGGGGGCGGTGCCCCGCGGTGCGGGGGGGGCTGCGAGGGGAACAAAGGCTGCGTGCGGGGTGTGTGCG
TGGGGGGGTGAGCAGGGGGTGTGGGCGCGTCGGTCGGGCTGCAACCCCCCCTGCACCCCCCTCCCCGAGT
TGCTGAGCACGGCCCGGCTTCGGGTGCGGGGCTCCGTACGGGGCGTGGCGCGGGGCTCGCCGTGCCGGGC
GGGGGGTGGCGGCAGGTGGGGGTGCCGGGCGGGGCGGGGCCGCCTCGGGCCGGGGRGGGCTCGGGGGAGG
GGCGCGGCGGCCCCCGGAGCGCCGGCGGCTGTCGAGGCGCGGCGAGCCGCAGCCATTGCCTTTTATGGTA
ATCGTGCGAGAGGGCGCAGGGACTTCCTTTGTCCCAAATCTGTGCGGAGCCGAAATCTGGGAGGCGCCGC
CGCACCCCCTCTAGCGGGCGCGGGGCGAAGCGGTGCGGCGCCGGCAGGAAGGAAATGGGCGGGGAGGGCC
TTCGTGCGTCGCCGCGCCGCCGTCCCCTTCTCCCTCTCCAGCCTCGGGGCTGTCCGCGGGGGGACGGCTG
CCTTCGGGGGGGACGGGGCAGGGCGGGGTTCGGCTTCTGGCGTGTGACCGGCGGCTCTAGAGCCTCTGCT
AACCATGTTCATGCCTTCTTCTTTTTCCTACAGCTCCTGGGCAACGTGCTGGTTATTGTGCTGTCTCATC
ATTTTGGCAAAGAATTCGGTACCCTTCCACAGAGTATGTTTCAGTGCCAGATTTGCATGCGCAACTTTAG
CCGCTCAGATACACTCTCAGAACATATACGAACCCATACGGGAGAAAAGCCATTCGCATGTGATATATGT
GGGCGCAAATTCGCGGCTCGAAGTACCCGGACAACCCATACGAAAATTCACACTGGTTCGCAAAAGCCCT
TTCAGTGTCGAATTTGTATGCGGAATTTCTCCCGGTCAGATAGTCTTAGCAAACACATCCGAACACATAC
GGGGGAAAAGCCATTCGCCTGCGATATTTGTGGACGAAAATTCGCTCAACGCTCAAATCTAAAGGTACAC
ACCAAAATCCATCTGCGCGGCAGCCAGCTGCCCGGGGTGTCTAAGGGCGAAGAGCTGATTAAGGAGAACA
TGCACATGAAGCTGTACATGGAGGGCACCGTGAACAACCACCACTTCAAGTGCACATCCGAGGGCGAAGG
CAAGCCCTACGAGGGCACCCAGACCATGAGAATCAAGGTGGTCGAGGGCGGCCCTCTCCCCTTCGCCTTC
GACATCCTGGCTACCAGCTTCATGTACGGCAGCAGAACCTTCATCAACCACACCCAGGGCATCCCCGACT
TCTTTAAGCAGTCCTTCCCTGAGGGCTTCACATGGGAGAGAGTCACCACATACGAAGACGGGGGCGTGCT
GACCGCTACCCAGGACACCAGCCTCCAGGACGGCTGCCTCATCTACAACGTCAAGATCAGAGGGGTGAAC
TTCCCATCCAACGGCCCTGTGATGCAGAAGAAAACACTCGGCTGGGAGGCCAACACCGAGATGCTGTACC
CCGCTGACGGCGGCCTGGAAGGCAGAAGCGACATGGCCCTGAAGCTCGTGGGCGGGGGCCACCTGATCTG
CAACTTCAAGACCACATACAGATCCAAGAAACCCGCTAAGAACCTCAAGATGCCCGGCGTCTACTATGTG
GACCACAGACTGGAAAGAATCAAGGAGGCCGACAAAGAGACCTACGTCGAGCAGCACGAGGTGGCTGTGG
CCAGATACTGCGACCTCCCTAGCAAACTGGGGCACAAACTTAATGGTGGAGGTTCTGGAGGCGGTTCAGG
TGGAGGTTCTGGAGGCGGTTCTCCATGGCTCGAAGTCAAGGAAGCATCACCAACCAGCATCCAGATCAGC
TGGGGCAAGTACAAGGTCATGGTTCGCTACTACCGCATCACCTACGGTGAAACTGGTGGCAATAGCCCTG
TCCAGGAATTCACCGTGCCTGGCAGCAAGTCCACTGCTACCATCAGCAGCCTGAAACCTGGTGTCGACTA
TACCATCACGGTGTACGCCGTCACGATCGACCACTGGAACTACCAGGACCCGATCCCGATCTCCATCAAC
TACCGCACCGGTTCAGCTAGCGGTGGAGGTTCTGGTGGAGGTTCTGGAGGTGGATCAGGAGGAGGTTCGA
GATCTAAGCTCTCAGGTGGCGGAGGGAGCGGCGGAGGTGGCTCTGGAGGTGGTGGCTCAGCTGAAGCATG
GTACAATCTGGGAAACGCTTATTACAAGCAGGGCGACTATCAAAAAGCCATTGAGTATTACCAAAAGGCT
CTTGAGCTAGACCCTAATAACGCCGAAGCGTGGTATAACCTAGGCAACGCATATTACAAGCAGGGAGACT
ACCAAAAGGCAATCGAATATTACCAGAAGGCACTCGAACTGGACCCAAATAACGCAGAGGCTTGGTATAA
TCTGGGAAACGCCTACTATAAACAGGGTGACTACCAAAAGGCGATAGAGGACTATCAGAAGGCCTTGGAG
CTCGATCCGAACAATCTGCAACGTAGTGCTGGTGGCGGAGGGTCTGGTGGAGGAGGCTCAGGAGGAGGTG
GCGCATCAATCGATATGGTGATCCCTGACTACTTCAAGCAGAGCTTCCCCGAGGGCTACAGCTGGGAGCG
CAGCATGACCTACGAGGACGGCGGCATCTGCATCGCCACCAACGACATCACAATGGAGGGGGACAGCTTC
ATCAACAAGATCCACTTCCAGGGCACGAACTTCCCTCCAAACGGGCCCGTGATGCAGAAGAGGACCGTGG
GCTGGGAGGCCAGCACCGAGAAGATGTACGAGCGCGACGGCGTGCTGAAGGGCGACGTGAAGATGAAGCT
GCTGCTGAAGGGCGGCGGCCACTATCGCGGCGACTACCGCACCACCTACAAGGTCAAGCAGAAACCGGTA
AAGCTGCCCGACTGCCACTTCGTGGACCACCGCATCGAGATCCTGAGCCACGACAAGGACTACAACAAGG
TGAAGCTGTACGAGCACGCCGTGGCCAAGACCTCCACCGACAGCATGGACGAGCTGTACAAGGGTGGCAG
CGGTGGCATGGTGAGCAAGGGCGAGGAGACCATTACAAGCGTGATCAAGCCTGACATGAAGAACAAGCTG
CGCATGGAGGGCAACGTGAACGGCCACGCCTTCGTGATCGAGGGCGAGGGCAGCGGCAAGCCCTTCGAGG
GCATCCAGACGATTGATTTGGAGGTGAAGGAGGGCGCCCCGCTGCCCTTCGCCTACGACATCCTGACCAC
CGCCTTCCACTACGGCAACCGCGTGTTCACCAAGTACCCACGGACGCGTTAAGAGAGCCTGCAATTGAGT
AAAGCGGCCCCGGACTCGAGGCCGCAGGTAAGTATCAAGGTTACAAGACAGGTTTAAGGAGACCAATAGA
AACTGGGCTTGTCGAGACAGAGAAGACTCTTGCGTTTCTGATAGGCACCTATTGGTCTTACTGACATCCA
CTTTGCCTTTCTCTCCACAGGTGTCGACAATCAACCTCTGGATTACAAAATTTGTGAAAGATTGACTGGT
ATTCTTAACTATGTTGCTCCTTTTACGCTATGTGGATACGCTGCTTTAATGCCTTTGTATCATGCTATTG
CTTCCCGTATGGCTTTCATTTTCTCCTCCTTGTATAAATCCTGGTTGCTGTCTCTTTATGAGGAGTTGTG
GCCCGTTGTCAGGCAACGTGGCGTGGTGTGCACTGTGTTTGCTGACGCAACCCCCACTGGTTGGGGCATT
GCCACCACCTGTCAGCTCCTTTCCGGGACTTTCGCTTTCCCCCTCCCTATTGCCACGGCGGAACTCATCG
CCGCCTGCCTTGCCCGCTGCTGGACAGGGGCTCGGCTGTTGGGCACTGACAATTCCGTGGTGTTGTCGGG
GAAGCTGACGTCCTTTCCATGGCTGCTCGCCTGTGTTGCCACCTGGATTCTGCGCGGGACGTCCTTCTGC
TACGTCCCTTCGGCCCTCAATCCAGCGGACCTTCCTTCCCGCGGCCTGCTGCCGGCTCTGCGGCCTCTTC
CGCGTCTTCGCCTTCGCCCTCAGACGAGTCGGATCTCCCTTTGGGCCGCCTCCCCGCCTGGAATTCGAGC
TCGGTACGATCAGCCTCGACTGTGCCTTCTAGTTGCCAGCCATCTGTTGTTTGCCCCTCCCCCGTGCCTT
CCTTGACCCTGGAAGGTGCCACTCCCACTGTCCTTTCCTAATAAAATGAGGAAATTGCATCGCATTGTCT
GAGTAGGTGTCATTCTATTCTGGGGGGTGGGGTGGGGCAGGACAGCAAGGGGGAGGATTGGGAAGACAAT
AGCCCAGCTTTTGTTCCCTTTAGTGAGGGTTAATTGCGCGCTTGGCGTAATCATGGTCATAGCTGTTTCC
TGTGTGAAATTGTTATCCGCTAATTCACTCCTCAGGTGCAGGCTGCCTATCAGAAGGTGGTGGCTGGTGT
GGCCAATGCCCTGGCTCACAAATACCACTGAGATCGATCTTTTTCCCTCTGCCAAAAATTATGGGGACAT
CATGAAGCCCCTTGAGCATCTGACTTCTGGCTAATAAAGGAAATTTATTTTCATTGCAATAGTGTGTTGG
AATTTTTTGTGTCTCTCACTCGGAAGGACATATGGGAGGGCAAATCATTTAAAACATCAGAATGAGTATT
TGGTTTAGAGTTTGGCAACATATGCCCATATGCTGGCTGCCATGAACAAAGGTTGGCTATAAAGAGGTCA
TCAGTATATGAAACAGCCCCCTGCTGTCCATTCCTTATTCCATAGAAAAGCCTTGACTTGAGGTTAGATT
TTTTTTATATTTTGTTTTGTGTTATTTTTTTCTTTAACATCCCTAAAATTTTCCTTACATGTTTTACTAG
CCAGATTTTTCCTCCTCTCCTGACTACTCCCAGTCATAGCTGTCCCTCTTCTCTTATGGAGATCCCTCGA
CCTGCAGCCCAAGCTTGGCGTAATCATGGTCATAGCTGTTTCCTGTGTGAAATTGTTATCCGCTCACAAT
TCCACACAACATACGAGCCGGAAGCATAAAGTGTAAAGCCTGGGGTGCCTAATGAGTGAGCTAACTCACA
TTAATTGCGTTGCGCTCACTGCCCGCTTTCCAGTCGGGAAACCTGTCGTGCCAGCGGATCCGCATCTCAA
TTAGTCAGCAACCATAGTCCCGCCCCTAACTCCGCCCATCCCGCCCCTAACTCCGCCCAGTTCCGCCCAT
TCTCCGCCCCATGGCTGACTAATTTTTTTTATTTATGCAGAGGCCGAGGCCGCCTCGGCCTCTGAGCTAT
TCCAGAAGTAGTGAGGAGGCTTTTTTGGAGGCCTAGGCTTTTGCAAAAAGCTAACTTGTTTATTGCAGCT
TATAATGGTTACAAATAAAGCAATAGCATCACAAATTTCACAAATAAAGCATTTTTTTCACTGCATTCTA
GTTGTGGTTTGTCCAAACTCATCAATGTATCTTATCATGTCTGGATCCGCTGCATTAATGAATCGGCCAA
CGCGCGGGGAGAGGCGGTTTGCGTATTGGGCGCTCTTCCGCTTCCTCGCTCACTGACTCGCTGCGCTCGG
TCGTTCGGCTGCGGCGAGCGGTATCAGCTCACTCAAAGGCGGTAATACGGTTATCCACAGAATCAGGGGA
TAACGCAGGAAAGAACATGTGAGCAAAAGGCCAGCAAAAGGCCAGGAACCGTAAAAAGGCCGCGTTGCTG
GCGTTTTTCCATAGGCTCCGCCCCCCTGACGAGCATCACAAAAATCGACGCTCAAGTCAGAGGTGGCGAA
ACCCGACAGGACTATAAAGATACCAGGCGTTTCCCCCTGGAAGCTCCCTCGTGCGCTCTCCTGTTCCGAC
CCTGCCGCTTACCGGATACCTGTCCGCCTTTCTCCCTTCGGGAAGCGTGGCGCTTTCTCATAGCTCACGC
TGTAGGTATCTCAGTTCGGTGTAGGTCGTTCGCTCCAAGCTGGGCTGTGTGCACGAACCCCCCGTTCAGC
CCGACCGCTGCGCCTTATCCGGTAACTATCGTCTTGAGTCCAACCCGGTAAGACACGACTTATCGCCACT
GGCAGCAGCCACTGGTAACAGGATTAGCAGAGCGAGGTATGTAGGCGGTGCTACAGAGTTCTTGAAGTGG
TGGCCTAACTACGGCTACACTAGAAGAACAGTATTTGGTATCTGCGCTCTGCTGAAGCCAGTTACCTTCG
GAAAAAGAGTTGGTAGCTCTTGATCCGGCAAACAAACCACCGCTGGTAGCGGTGGTTTTTTTGTTTGCAA
GCAGCAGATTACGCGCAGAAAAAAAGGATCTCAAGAAGATCCTTTGATCTTTTCTACGGGGTCTGACGCT
CAGTGGAACGAAAACTCACGTTAAGGGATTTTGGTCATGAGATTATCAAAAAGGATCTTCACCTAGATCC
TTTTAAATTAAAAATGAAGTTTTAAATCAATCTAAAGTATATATGAGTAAACTTGGTCTGACAGTTACCA
ATGCTTAATCAGTGAGGCACCTATCTCAGCGATCTGTCTATTTCGTTCATCCATAGTTGCCTGACTCCCC
GTCGTGTAGATAACTACGATACGGGAGGGCTTACCATCTGGCCCCAGTGCTGCAATGATACCGCGAGACC
CACGCTCACCGGCTCCAGATTTATCAGCAATAAACCAGCCAGCCGGAAGGGCCGAGCGCAGAAGTGGTCC
TGCAACTTTATCCGCCTCCATCCAGTCTATTAATTGTTGCCGGGAAGCTAGAGTAAGTAGTTCGCCAGTT
AATAGTTTGCGCAACGTTGTTGCCATTGCTACAGGCATCGTGGTGTCACGCTCGTCGTTTGGTATGGCTT
CATTCAGCTCCGGTTCCCAACGATCAAGGCGAGTTACATGATCCCCCATGTTGTGCAAAAAAGCGGTTAG
CTCCTTCGGTCCTCCGATCGTTGTCAGAAGTAAGTTGGCCGCAGTGTTATCACTCATGGTTATGGCAGCA
CTGCATAATTCTCTTACTGTCATGCCATCCGTAAGATGCTTTTCTGTGACTGGTGAGTACTCAACCAAGT
CATTCTGAGAATAGTGTATGCGGCGACCGAGTTGCTCTTGCCCGGCGTCAATACGGGATAATACCGCGCC
ACATAGCAGAACTTTAAAAGTGCTCATCATTGGAAAACGTTCTTCGGGGCGAAAACTCTCAAGGATCTTA
CCGCTGTTGAGATCCAGTTCGATGTAACCCACTCGTGCACCCAACTGATCTTCAGCATCTTTTACTTTCA
CCAGCGTTTCTGGGTGAGCAAAAACAGGAAGGCAAAATGCCGCAAAAAAGGGAATAAGGGCGACACGGAA
ATGTTGAATACTCATACTCTTCCTTTTTCAATATTATTGAAGCATTTATCAGGGTTATTGTCTCATGAGC
GGATACATATTTGAATGTATTTAGAAAAATAAACAAATAGGGGTTCCGCGCACATTTCCCCGAAAAGTGC
CACCTG
Features (pLannotate 1.2.2; 26 found; start..end, strand, type, name):
      5..23      +  enhancer       CMV enhancer (fragment): human cytomegalovirus immediate early enhancer
     40..419     +  enhancer       CMV enhancer: human cytomegalovirus immediate early enhancer
    697..1713    +  intron         chimeric intron: chimera between introns from chicken β-actin and rabbit β-globin
   1711..1794    +  CDS            HBB (fragment): HBB_LEPEU - Experimental evidence at protein level: Swiss-Prot protein existence level 1. Involved in oxygen transport from the lung to the various peripheral tissues. From Lepus europaeus (European hare).
   1804..1875    +  CDS            EGR1 (fragment): EGR1_SERCA - Also known as ZENK From Serinus canaria (Island canary) (Fringilla canaria).
   2136..2844    +  CDS            TagRFP (fragment): monomeric derivative of red fluorescent protein from Entacmaea quadricolor (Merzlyak et al., 2007) mammalian codon-optimized
   2899..3105    +  CDS            FINC_PLEWA (fragment): Experimental evidence at transcript level: Swiss-Prot protein existence level 2. Fibronectins bind cell surfaces and various compounds including collagen, fibrin, heparin, DNA, and actin. Fibronectins are involved in cell adhesion, cell motility, opsonization, wound healing, and maintenance of cell shape. May be involved in osteoblast compaction (By similarity). From Pleurodeles waltl (Iberian ribbed newt).
   3658..4383    +  CDS            PhoCl: photocleavable protein that separates into two fragments upon exposure to violet light (Zhang et al., 2017)
   4438..4570    +  intron         chimeric intron: chimera between introns from human β-globin and immunoglobulin heavy chain genes
   4579..5167    +  misc_feature   WPRE: woodchuck hepatitis virus posttranscriptional regulatory element
   5171..5187    +  misc_feature   MCS (fragment): pUC18/19 multiple cloning site
   5200..5311    +  polyA_signal   bGH poly(A) signal: bovine growth hormone polyadenylation signal
   5407..5425    -  promoter       T3 promoter: promoter for bacteriophage T3 RNA polymerase
   5484..5558    +  CDS            HBB (fragment): HBB_PONPY - Experimental evidence at transcript level: Swiss-Prot protein existence level 2. Involved in oxygen transport from the lung to the various peripheral tissues. From Pongo pygmaeus (Bornean orangutan).
   5633..5688    +  polyA_signal   β-globin poly(A) signal: rabbit β-globin polyadenylation signal (Gil and Proudfoot, 1987)
   6073..6089    -  protein_bind   lac operator: The lac repressor binds to the lac operator to inhibit transcription in E. coli. This inhibition can be relieved by adding lactose or isopropyl-β-D-thiogalactopyranoside (IPTG). lac repressor encoded by lacI
   6097..6127    -  promoter       lac promoter: promoter for the E. coli lac operon
   6142..6163    -  protein_bind   CAP binding site: CAP binding activates transcription in the presence of cAMP. E. coli catabolite activator protein
   6176..6215    -  CDS            lacI (fragment): lac repressor; lacI; The lac repressor binds to the lac operator to inhibit transcription in E. coli. This inhibition can be relieved by adding lactose or isopropyl-β-D-thiogalactopyranoside (IPTG).
   6222..6244    +  promoter       SV40 promoter (fragment): SV40 enhancer and early promoter
   6268..6403    +  rep_origin     SV40 ori: SV40 origin of replication
   6423..6557    +  polyA_signal   SV40 poly(A) signal: SV40 polyadenylation signal
   6559..6613    -  CDS            lacI (fragment): lac repressor; lacI; The lac repressor binds to the lac operator to inhibit transcription in E. coli. This inhibition can be relieved by adding lactose or isopropyl-β-D-thiogalactopyranoside (IPTG).
   6796..7384    -  rep_origin     ori: high-copy-number ColE1/pMB1/pBR322/pUC origin of replication
   7555..8415    -  CDS            AmpR: β-lactamase; bla; confers resistance to ampicillin, carbenicillin, and related antibiotics
   8416..8520    -  promoter       AmpR promoter: bla
