[The description below was written by a language model from this plasmid's Addgene catalogue record and pLannotate feature annotations shown in this document.]
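Description:
tagRFP-GPHN.FingR-PhoCl is a mammalian expression plasmid built on the pCAG backbone and sequenced at about 8.5 kb. It is propagated in E. coli through a high-copy ColE1/pUC-type origin and selected with ampicillin via the β-lactamase gene and its native promoter. The backbone also carries an SV40 origin fragment and remnants of lac regulatory sequence, which play no evident role in the payload.

Expression is driven by the CAG arrangement: the CMV immediate-early enhancer followed by the chicken β-actin/rabbit β-globin chimeric intron. The chicken β-actin core promoter itself is not separately annotated but would lie in the gap between them. The open reading frame region contains a TagRFP red fluorescent reporter, then a fibronectin-like segment, then PhoCl, a protein that splits into two fragments on violet-light exposure. The fibronectin-like hit is consistent with the GPHN.FingR named in the insert, since FingRs are intrabodies built on a fibronectin domain scaffold, here presumably directed against gephyrin, the inhibitory postsynaptic scaffold. A short EGR1-like hit precedes TagRFP, and several hundred bases between the fibronectin-like segment and PhoCl are unannotated, so the record does not state what these regions encode or the full fusion architecture. Downstream lie a second small chimeric intron, a WPRE to enhance transcript stability and expression, and bGH and rabbit β-globin polyadenylation signals.

The associated publication describes a toolbox for ablating excitatory and inhibitory synapses. This suggests the construct is a fluorescently trackable, light-responsive gephyrin binder used in experiments on inhibitory synapses, although the record does not describe the precise mechanism.
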