Addgene plasmid #236183: tagRFP-GPHN.FingR-PhoCl
Depositing lab: Don Arnold. Publication: A toolbox for ablating excitatory and inhibitory synapses. Bareghamyan A, Deng C, Daoudi S, Yadav SC, Lu X, Zhang W, Campbell RE, Kramer RH, Chenoweth DM, Arnold DB. eLife. 2025 Apr 29;13:RP103757. doi: 10.7554/eLife.103757. PubMed 40298577.
Backbone
  Vector backbone: pCAG
  Vector type: Mammalian Expression
Growth in bacteria
  Bacterial resistance: Ampicillin, 100 μg/mL
  Growth temperature: 37°C
  Growth strain: DH5alpha
  Copy number: Unknown
Gene/Insert
  Gene/Insert name: tagRFP-GPHN.FingR-PhoCl
Depositor comments: Please visit https://doi.org/10.1101/2024.09.23.614589 for bioRxiv preprint.
How to cite: tagRFP-GPHN.FingR-PhoCl was a gift from Don Arnold (Addgene plasmid # 236183 ; http://n2t.net/addgene:236183 ; RRID:Addgene_236183)
